Addgene plasmid #77886: TRIM24 gRNA (BRDN0001146855)
Purpose: 3rd generation lentiviral gRNA plasmid targeting human TRIM24
Depositing lab: John Doench & David Root. Depositing organization: Broad Institute. Publication: Optimized sgRNA design to maximize activity and minimize off-target effects of CRISPR-Cas9. Doench JG, Fusi N, Sullender M, Hegde M, Vaimberg EW, Donovan KF, Smith I, Tothova Z, Wilen C, Orchard R, Virgin HW, Listgarten J, Root DE. Nat Biotechnol. 2016 Jan 18. doi: 10.1038/nbt.3437. PubMed 26780180.
Backbone
  Vector backbone: lentiGuide-Puro
  Backbone manufacturer: Zhang Lab (Addgene plasmid # 52963)
  Vector type: Mammalian Expression, Lentiviral, CRISPR
  Selectable markers: Puromycin
Growth in bacteria
  Bacterial resistance: Ampicillin, 100 μg/mL
  Growth temperature: 37°C
  Growth strain: DH5alpha
  Copy number: High Copy
Gene/Insert
  Gene/Insert name: TRIM24 (alt names: TRIM24; NM_003852.3)
  gRNA/shRNA sequence: GGCAACGAATGACTCCAACT
  Species: H. sapiens (human)
  Entrez Gene: TRIM24 (a.k.a. PTC6, RNF82, TF1A, TIF1, TIF1A, TIF1ALPHA, hTIF1)
  Promoter: hU6
  Cloning method: Unknown
  Sequencing primers: 5′ U6-F; 3′ pS2-R
Terms and licenses: Academic/Nonprofit Terms; Industry Terms: Not Available to Industry
Depositor comments: The gRNA was designed to target the following Genbank reference sequence(s): NM_003852.3,NM_015905.2. Note that this plasmid does NOT contain Cas9. It should be used in conjunction with lentiCas9-Blast (Addgene #52962) or otherwise with cell lines already expressing Cas9. Browse the full kinome gRNA library at http://www.addgene.org/pooled-library/broadgpp-human-kinome/ or visit http://www.broadinstitute.org/rnai/public/ for detailed protocols and information.
How to cite: TRIM24 gRNA (BRDN0001146855) was a gift from John Doench & David Root (Addgene plasmid # 77886 ; http://n2t.net/addgene:77886 ; RRID:Addgene_77886)
