[The description below was written by a language model from this plasmid's Addgene catalogue record and pLannotate feature annotations shown in this document.]
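Description:
TRIM24 gRNA (BRDN0001146855) is a third-generation lentiviral guide RNA plasmid built on the lentiGuide-Puro backbone, carrying a single sgRNA directed against human TRIM24 (also known as TIF1α). It is propagated in E. coli as a high-copy plasmid through a ColE1/pUC-type origin with ampicillin resistance (β-lactamase). The backbone also retains an f1 origin, an SV40 origin and poly(A) signal, and remnants of lac and T7/T3 cloning-vector sequences.

The viral genome is transcribed in packaging cells from an RSV promoter fused to a truncated HIV-1 5' LTR, an arrangement that removes the need for Tat. It contains the Ψ packaging signal with a partial gag sequence, the Rev response element for Rev-dependent nuclear export, a cPPT/CTS element, and a self-inactivating ΔU3 3' LTR that disables LTR promoter activity after integration. Two expression units sit between the LTRs. A human U6 RNA polymerase III promoter drives the TRIM24-specific spacer joined to the Streptococcus pyogenes Cas9 guide scaffold. Downstream, the EF-1α core promoter with its intron A drives puromycin N-acetyltransferase for selection of transduced mammalian cells, followed by a WPRE to enhance transcript expression.

The plasmid does not encode Cas9, so it is meant to be used with a separate Cas9 lentivector or in cells that already express Cas9, where it directs cutting of the TRIM24 locus for gene knockout. The guide was designed against two TRIM24 reference transcripts and belongs to a human kinome gRNA collection developed alongside work on optimized sgRNA design for higher on-target activity and fewer off-target effects.
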