Features (pLannotate 1.2.2; 29 found; start..end, strand, type, name):
     14..80      +  CDS            small t antigen (fragment): SV40 (simian virus 40) small t antigen
    106..317     +  promoter       EF-1α core promoter: core promoter for human elongation factor EF-1α
    318..1256    +  intron         EF-1α intron A: intron upstream of the start codon of human EF-1α
   1278..1877    +  CDS            PuroR (fragment): puromycin N-acetyltransferase; pac from Streptomyces; confers resistance to puromycin
   1893..2481    +  misc_feature   WPRE: woodchuck hepatitis virus posttranscriptional regulatory element
   2532..2551    +  misc_feature   cPPT/CTS (fragment): central polypurine tract and central termination sequence of HIV-1
   2553..2786    +  LTR            3' LTR (ΔU3): self-inactivating 3' long terminal repeat (LTR) from HIV-1
   2864..2985    +  polyA_signal   SV40 poly(A) signal: SV40 polyadenylation signal
   3025..3160    +  rep_origin     SV40 ori: SV40 origin of replication
   3181..3199    -  promoter       T7 promoter: promoter for bacteriophage T7 RNA polymerase
   3207..3362    +  CDS            lacZα (fragment): LacZα fragment of β-galactosidase; lacZ fragment
   3367..3795    +  rep_origin     f1 ori (sequence partly withheld): f1 bacteriophage origin of replication; arrow indicates direction of (+) strand synthesis
   3848..3952    +  promoter       AmpR promoter: bla
   3953..4813    +  CDS            AmpR: β-lactamase; bla; confers resistance to ampicillin, carbenicillin, and related antibiotics
   4984..5572    +  rep_origin     ori: high-copy-number ColE1/pMB1/pBR322/pUC origin of replication
   5755..5847    +  CDS            lacI (fragment): lac repressor; lacI; The lac repressor binds to the lac operator to inhibit transcription in E. coli. This inhibition can be relieved by adding lactose or isopropyl-β-D-thiogalactopyranoside (IPTG).
   5860..5881    +  protein_bind   CAP binding site: CAP binding activates transcription in the presence of cAMP. E. coli catabolite activator protein
   5896..5926    +  promoter       lac promoter: promoter for the E. coli lac operon
   5934..5950    +  protein_bind   lac operator: The lac repressor binds to the lac operator to inhibit transcription in E. coli. This inhibition can be relieved by adding lactose or isopropyl-β-D-thiogalactopyranoside (IPTG). lac repressor encoded by lacI
   5995..6013    +  promoter       T3 promoter: promoter for bacteriophage T3 RNA polymerase
   6041..6267    +  promoter       RSV promoter: Rous sarcoma virus enhancer/promoter
   6268..6448    +  LTR            5' LTR (truncated): truncated 5' long terminal repeat (LTR) from HIV-1
   6495..6620    +  misc_feature   HIV-1 Ψ: packaging signal of human immunodeficiency virus type 1
   6604..6967    +  CDS            HIV-1 gag (fragment): gag protein from human immunodeficiency virus 1; gag
   7113..7346    +  misc_feature   RRE: The Rev response element (RRE) of HIV-1 allows for Rev-dependent mRNA export from the nucleus to the cytoplasm.
   7723..7749    +  CDS            Rev (fragment): human immunodeficiency virus 1 (HIV-1) Rev protein; rev; enhances nuclear export of unspliced and incompletely spliced viral mRNAs
   7753..7993    +  promoter       U6 promoter: RNA polymerase III promoter for human U6 snRNA
   8023..8098    +  misc_RNA       gRNA scaffold: guide RNA scaffold for the Streptococcus pyogenes CRISPR/Cas9 system
   8154..8271    +  misc_feature   cPPT/CTS: central polypurine tract and central termination sequence of HIV-1
>Addgene plasmid #77886 | TRIM24 gRNA (BRDN0001146855) | addgene full sequence | sequence record 188588 | Addgene Assembled Sequence
CCCGGGTGCAAAGATGGATAAAGTTTTAAACAGAGAGGAATCTTTGCAGCTAATGGACCTTCTAGGTCTT
GAAAGGAGTGGGAATTGGCTCCGGTGCCCGTCAGTGGGCAGAGCGCACATCGCCCACAGTCCCCGAGAAG
TTGGGGGGAGGGGTCGGCAATTGATCCGGTGCCTAGAGAAGGTGGCGCGGGGTAAACTGGGAAAGTGATG
TCGTGTACTGGCTCCGCCTTTTTCCCGAGGGTGGGGGAGAACCGTATATAAGTGCAGTAGTCGCCGTGAA
CGTTCTTTTTCGCAACGGGTTTGCCGCCAGAACACAGGTAAGTGCCGTGTGTGGTTCCCGCGGGCCTGGC
CTCTTTACGGGTTATGGCCCTTGCGTGCCTTGAATTACTTCCACCTGGCTGCAGTACGTGATTCTTGATC
CCGAGCTTCGGGTTGGAAGTGGGTGGGAGAGTTCGAGGCCTTGCGCTTAAGGAGCCCCTTCGCCTCGTGC
TTGAGTTGAGGCCTGGCCTGGGCGCTGGGGCCGCCGCGTGCGAATCTGGTGGCACCTTCGCGCCTGTCTC
GCTGCTTTCGATAAGTCTCTAGCCATTTAAAATTTTTGATGACCTGCTGCGACGCTTTTTTTCTGGCAAG
ATAGTCTTGTAAATGCGGGCCAAGATCTGCACACTGGTATTTCGGTTTTTGGGGCCGCGGGCGGCGACGG
GGCCCGTGCGTCCCAGCGCACATGTTCGGCGAGGCGGGGCCTGCGAGCGCGGCCACCGAGAATCGGACGG
GGGTAGTCTCAAGCTGGCCGGCCTGCTCTGGTGCCTGGCCTCGCGCCGCCGTGTATCGCCCCGCCCTGGG
CGGCAAGGCTGGCCCGGTCGGCACCAGTTGCGTGAGCGGAAAGATGGCCGCTTCCCGGCCCTGCTGCAGG
GAGCTCAAAATGGAGGACGCGGCGCTCGGGAGAGCGGGCGGGTGAGTCACCCACACAAAGGAAAAGGGCC
TTTCCGTCCTCAGCCGTCGCTTCATGTGACTCCACGGAGTACCGGGCGCCGTCCAGGCACCTCGATTAGT
TCTCGAGCTTTTGGAGTACGTCGTCTTTAGGTTGGGGGGAGGGGTTTTATGCGATGGAGTTTCCCCACAC
TGAGTGGGTGGAGACTGAAGTTAGGCCAGCTTGGCACTTGATGTAATTCTCCTTGGAATTTGCCCTTTTT
GAGTTTGGATCTTGGTTCATTCTCAAGCCTCAGACAGTGGTTCAAAGTTTTTTTCTTCCATTTCAGGTGT
CGTGACGTACGGCCACCATGACCGAGTACAAGCCCACGGTGCGCCTCGCCACCCGCGACGACGTCCCCAG
GGCCGTACGCACCCTCGCCGCCGCGTTCGCCGACTACCCCGCCACGCGCCACACCGTCGATCCGGACCGC
CACATCGAGCGGGTCACCGAGCTGCAAGAACTCTTCCTCACGCGCGTCGGGCTCGACATCGGCAAGGTGT
GGGTCGCGGACGACGGCGCCGCCGTGGCGGTCTGGACCACGCCGGAGAGCGTCGAAGCGGGGGCGGTGTT
CGCCGAGATCGGCCCGCGCATGGCCGAGTTGAGCGGTTCCCGGCTGGCCGCGCAGCAACAGATGGAAGGC
CTCCTGGCGCCGCACCGGCCCAAGGAGCCCGCGTGGTTCCTGGCCACCGTCGGAGTCTCGCCCGACCACC
AGGGCAAGGGTCTGGGCAGCGCCGTCGTGCTCCCCGGAGTGGAGGCGGCCGAGCGCGCCGGGGTGCCCGC
CTTCCTGGAGACCTCCGCGCCCCGCAACCTCCCCTTCTACGAGCGGCTCGGCTTCACCGTCACCGCCGAC
GTCGAGGTGCCCGAAGGACCGCGCACCTGGTGCATGACCCGCAAGCCCGGTGCCTGAACGCGTTAAGTCG
ACAATCAACCTCTGGATTACAAAATTTGTGAAAGATTGACTGGTATTCTTAACTATGTTGCTCCTTTTAC
GCTATGTGGATACGCTGCTTTAATGCCTTTGTATCATGCTATTGCTTCCCGTATGGCTTTCATTTTCTCC
TCCTTGTATAAATCCTGGTTGCTGTCTCTTTATGAGGAGTTGTGGCCCGTTGTCAGGCAACGTGGCGTGG
TGTGCACTGTGTTTGCTGACGCAACCCCCACTGGTTGGGGCATTGCCACCACCTGTCAGCTCCTTTCCGG
GACTTTCGCTTTCCCCCTCCCTATTGCCACGGCGGAACTCATCGCCGCCTGCCTTGCCCGCTGCTGGACA
GGGGCTCGGCTGTTGGGCACTGACAATTCCGTGGTGTTGTCGGGGAAATCATCGTCCTTTCCTTGGCTGC
TCGCCTGTGTTGCCACCTGGATTCTGCGCGGGACGTCCTTCTGCTACGTCCCTTCGGCCCTCAATCCAGC
GGACCTTCCTTCCCGCGGCCTGCTGCCGGCTCTGCGGCCTCTTCCGCGTCTTCGCCTTCGCCCTCAGACG
AGTCGGATCTCCCTTTGGGCCGCCTCCCCGCGTCGACTTTAAGACCAATGACTTACAAGGCAGCTGTAGA
TCTTAGCCACTTTTTAAAAGAAAAGGGGGGACTGGAAGGGCTAATTCACTCCCAACGAAGACAAGATCTG
CTTTTTGCTTGTACTGGGTCTCTCTGGTTAGACCAGATCTGAGCCTGGGAGCTCTCTGGCTAACTAGGGA
ACCCACTGCTTAAGCCTCAATAAAGCTTGCCTTGAGTGCTTCAAGTAGTGTGTGCCCGTCTGTTGTGTGA
CTCTGGTAACTAGAGATCCCTCAGACCCTTTTAGTCAGTGTGGAAAATCTCTAGCAGTACGTATAGTAGT
TCATGTCATCTTATTATTCAGTATTTATAACTTGCAAAGAAATGAATATCAGAGAGTGAGAGGAACTTGT
TTATTGCAGCTTATAATGGTTACAAATAAAGCAATAGCATCACAAATTTCACAAATAAAGCATTTTTTTC
ACTGCATTCTAGTTGTGGTTTGTCCAAACTCATCAATGTATCTTATCATGTCTGGCTCTAGCTATCCCGC
CCCTAACTCCGCCCATCCCGCCCCTAACTCCGCCCAGTTCCGCCCATTCTCCGCCCCATGGCTGACTAAT
TTTTTTTATTTATGCAGAGGCCGAGGCCGCCTCGGCCTCTGAGCTATTCCAGAAGTAGTGAGGAGGCTTT
TTTGGAGGCCTAGGGACGTACCCAATTCGCCCTATAGTGAGTCGTATTACGCGCGCTCACTGGCCGTCGT
TTTACAACGTCGTGACTGGGAAAACCCTGGCGTTACCCAACTTAATCGCCTTGCAGCACATCCCCCTTTC
GCCAGCTGGCGTAATAGCGAAGAGGCCCGCACCGATCGCCCTTCCCAACAGTTGCGCAGCCTGAATGGCG
AATGGG
[124 nt withheld, positions 3367-3490]
C
[91 nt withheld, positions 3492-3582]
A
[49 nt withheld, positions 3584-3632]
CCTTTGACGTTGGAGTCCACGTTCTTT
[37 nt withheld, positions 3660-3696]
ACCCTATCTCGGTCTATTCTTTTGATTTATAAGGGATTTTGCCGATTTCGGCCTATTGGTTAAAAAATGA
GCTGATTTAACAAAAATTTAACGCGAATTTTAACAAAATATTAACGCTTACAATTTAGGTGGCACTTTTC
GGGGAAATGTGCGCGGAACCCCTATTTGTTTATTTTTCTAAATACATTCAAATATGTATCCGCTCATGAG
ACAATAACCCTGATAAATGCTTCAATAATATTGAAAAAGGAAGAGTATGAGTATTCAACATTTCCGTGTC
GCCCTTATTCCCTTTTTTGCGGCATTTTGCCTTCCTGTTTTTGCTCACCCAGAAACGCTGGTGAAAGTAA
AAGATGCTGAAGATCAGTTGGGTGCACGAGTGGGTTACATCGAACTGGATCTCAACAGCGGTAAGATCCT
TGAGAGTTTTCGCCCCGAAGAACGTTTTCCAATGATGAGCACTTTTAAAGTTCTGCTATGTGGCGCGGTA
TTATCCCGTATTGACGCCGGGCAAGAGCAACTCGGTCGCCGCATACACTATTCTCAGAATGACTTGGTTG
AGTACTCACCAGTCACAGAAAAGCATCTTACGGATGGCATGACAGTAAGAGAATTATGCAGTGCTGCCAT
AACCATGAGTGATAACACTGCGGCCAACTTACTTCTGACAACGATCGGAGGACCGAAGGAGCTAACCGCT
TTTTTGCACAACATGGGGGATCATGTAACTCGCCTTGATCGTTGGGAACCGGAGCTGAATGAAGCCATAC
CAAACGACGAGCGTGACACCACGATGCCTGTAGCAATGGCAACAACGTTGCGCAAACTATTAACTGGCGA
ACTACTTACTCTAGCTTCCCGGCAACAATTAATAGACTGGATGGAGGCGGATAAAGTTGCAGGACCACTT
CTGCGCTCGGCCCTTCCGGCTGGCTGGTTTATTGCTGATAAATCTGGAGCCGGTGAGCGTGGGTCTCGCG
GTATCATTGCAGCACTGGGGCCAGATGGTAAGCCCTCCCGTATCGTAGTTATCTACACGACGGGGAGTCA
GGCAACTATGGATGAACGAAATAGACAGATCGCTGAGATAGGTGCCTCACTGATTAAGCATTGGTAACTG
TCAGACCAAGTTTACTCATATATACTTTAGATTGATTTAAAACTTCATTTTTAATTTAAAAGGATCTAGG
TGAAGATCCTTTTTGATAATCTCATGACCAAAATCCCTTAACGTGAGTTTTCGTTCCACTGAGCGTCAGA
CCCCGTAGAAAAGATCAAAGGATCTTCTTGAGATCCTTTTTTTCTGCGCGTAATCTGCTGCTTGCAAACA
AAAAAACCACCGCTACCAGCGGTGGTTTGTTTGCCGGATCAAGAGCTACCAACTCTTTTTCCGAAGGTAA
CTGGCTTCAGCAGAGCGCAGATACCAAATACTGTTCTTCTAGTGTAGCCGTAGTTAGGCCACCACTTCAA
GAACTCTGTAGCACCGCCTACATACCTCGCTCTGCTAATCCTGTTACCAGTGGCTGCTGCCAGTGGCGAT
AAGTCGTGTCTTACCGGGTTGGACTCAAGACGATAGTTACCGGATAAGGCGCAGCGGTCGGGCTGAACGG
GGGGTTCGTGCACACAGCCCAGCTTGGAGCGAACGACCTACACCGAACTGAGATACCTACAGCGTGAGCT
ATGAGAAAGCGCCACGCTTCCCGAAGGGAGAAAGGCGGACAGGTATCCGGTAAGCGGCAGGGTCGGAACA
GGAGAGCGCACGAGGGAGCTTCCAGGGGGAAACGCCTGGTATCTTTATAGTCCTGTCGGGTTTCGCCACC
TCTGACTTGAGCGTCGATTTTTGTGATGCTCGTCAGGGGGGCGGAGCCTATGGAAAAACGCCAGCAACGC
GGCCTTTTTACGGTTCCTGGCCTTTTGCTGGCCTTTTGCTCACATGTTCTTTCCTGCGTTATCCCCTGAT
TCTGTGGATAACCGTATTACCGCCTTTGAGTGAGCTGATACCGCTCGCCGCAGCCGAACGACCGAGCGCA
GCGAGTCAGTGAGCGAGGAAGCGGAAGAGCGCCCAATACGCAAACCGCCTCTCCCCGCGCGTTGGCCGAT
TCATTAATGCAGCTGGCACGACAGGTTTCCCGACTGGAAAGCGGGCAGTGAGCGCAACGCAATTAATGTG
AGTTAGCTCACTCATTAGGCACCCCAGGCTTTACACTTTATGCTTCCGGCTCGTATGTTGTGTGGAATTG
TGAGCGGATAACAATTTCACACAGGAAACAGCTATGACCATGATTACGCCAAGCGCGCAATTAACCCTCA
CTAAAGGGAACAAAAGCTGGAGCTGCAAGCTTAATGTAGTCTTATGCAATACTCTTGTAGTCTTGCAACA
TGGTAACGATGAGTTAGCAACATGCCTTACAAGGAGAGAAAAAGCACCGTGCATGCCGATTGGTGGAAGT
AAGGTGGTACGATCGTGCCTTATTAGGAAGGCAACAGACGGGTCTGACATGGATTGGACGAACCACTGAA
TTGCCGCATTGCAGAGATATTGTATTTAAGTGCCTAGCTCGATACATAAACGGGTCTCTCTGGTTAGACC
AGATCTGAGCCTGGGAGCTCTCTGGCTAACTAGGGAACCCACTGCTTAAGCCTCAATAAAGCTTGCCTTG
AGTGCTTCAAGTAGTGTGTGCCCGTCTGTTGTGTGACTCTGGTAACTAGAGATCCCTCAGACCCTTTTAG
TCAGTGTGGAAAATCTCTAGCAGTGGCGCCCGAACAGGGACTTGAAAGCGAAAGGGAAACCAGAGGAGCT
CTCTCGACGCAGGACTCGGCTTGCTGAAGCGCGCACGGCAAGAGGCGAGGGGCGGCGACTGGTGAGTACG
CCAAAAATTTTGACTAGCGGAGGCTAGAAGGAGAGAGATGGGTGCGAGAGCGTCAGTATTAAGCGGGGGA
GAATTAGATCGCGATGGGAAAAAATTCGGTTAAGGCCAGGGGGAAAGAAAAAATATAAATTAAAACATAT
AGTATGGGCAAGCAGGGAGCTAGAACGATTCGCAGTTAATCCTGGCCTGTTAGAAACATCAGAAGGCTGT
AGACAAATACTGGGACAGCTACAACCATCCCTTCAGACAGGATCAGAAGAACTTAGATCATTATATAATA
CAGTAGCAACCCTCTATTGTGTGCATCAAAGGATAGAGATAAAAGACACCAAGGAAGCTTTAGACAAGAT
AGAGGAAGAGCAAAACAAAAGTAAGACCACCGCACAGCAAGCGGCCGCTGATCTTCAGACCTGGAGGAGG
AGATATGAGGGACAATTGGAGAAGTGAATTATATAAATATAAAGTAGTAAAAATTGAACCATTAGGAGTA
GCACCCACCAAGGCAAAGAGAAGAGTGGTGCAGAGAGAAAAAAGAGCAGTGGGAATAGGAGCTTTGTTCC
TTGGGTTCTTGGGAGCAGCAGGAAGCACTATGGGCGCAGCGTCAATGACGCTGACGGTACAGGCCAGACA
ATTATTGTCTGGTATAGTGCAGCAGCAGAACAATTTGCTGAGGGCTATTGAGGCGCAACAGCATCTGTTG
CAACTCACAGTCTGGGGCATCAAGCAGCTCCAGGCAAGAATCCTGGCTGTGGAAAGATACCTAAAGGATC
AACAGCTCCTGGGGATTTGGGGTTGCTCTGGAAAACTCATTTGCACCACTGCTGTGCCTTGGAATGCTAG
TTGGAGTAATAAATCTCTGGAACAGATTTGGAATCACACGACCTGGATGGAGTGGGACAGAGAAATTAAC
AATTACACAAGCTTAATACACTCCTTAATTGAAGAATCGCAAAACCAGCAAGAAAAGAATGAACAAGAAT
TATTGGAATTAGATAAATGGGCAAGTTTGTGGAATTGGTTTAACATAACAAATTGGCTGTGGTATATAAA
ATTATTCATAATGATAGTAGGAGGCTTGGTAGGTTTAAGAATAGTTTTTGCTGTACTTTCTATAGTGAAT
AGAGTTAGGCAGGGATATTCACCATTATCGTTTCAGACCCACCTCCCAACCCCGAGGGGACCCAGAGAGG
GCCTATTTCCCATGATTCCTTCATATTTGCATATACGATACAAGGCTGTTAGAGAGATAATTAGAATTAA
TTTGACTGTAAACACAAAGATATTAGTACAAAATACGTGACGTAGAAAGTAATAATTTCTTGGGTAGTTT
GCAGTTTTAAAATTATGTTTTAAAATGGACTATCATATGCTTACCGTAACTTGAAAGTATTTCGATTTCT
TGGCTTTATATATCTTGTGGAAAGGACGAAACACCGGGCAACGAATGACTCCAACTGTTTTAGAGCTAGA
AATAGCAAGTTAAAATAAGGCTAGTCCGTTATCAACTTGAAAAAGTGGCACCGAGTCGGTGCTTTTTTAA
GCTTGGCGTAACTAGATCTTGAGACAAATGGCAGTATTCATCCACAATTTTAAAAGAAAAGGGGGGATTG
GGGGGTACAGTGCAGGGGAAAGAATAGTAGACATAATAGCAACAGACATACAAACTAAAGAATTACAAAA
ACAAATTACAAAAATTCAAAATTTTCGGGTTTATTACAGGGACAGCAGAGATCCACTTTGGCGCCGGCTC
GAGGGGG
