>Addgene plasmid #77886 | TRIM24 gRNA (BRDN0001146855) | depositor partial sequence | sequence record 145346 | Target Sequence
GGCAACGAATGACTCCAACT
