>Addgene plasmid #77886 | TRIM24 gRNA (BRDN0001146855) | addgene partial sequence | sequence record 188587 | hU6-F
AGAAAGTAATAATTTCTTGGGTAGTTTGCAGTTTTAAAATTATGTTTTAAAATGGACTATCATATGCTTA
CCGTAACTTGAAAGTATTTCGATTTCTTGGCTTTATATATCTTGTGGAAAGGACGAAACACCGGGCAACG
AATGACTCCAACTGTTTTAGAGCTAGAAATAGCAAGTTAAAATAAGGCTAGTCCGTTATCAACTTGAAAA
AGTGGCACCGAGTCGGTGCTTTTTTAAGCTTGGCGTAACTAGATCTTGAGACAAATGGCAGTATTCATCC
ACAATTTTAAAAGAAAAGGGGGGATTGGGGGGTACAGTGCAGGGGAAAGAATAGTAGACATAATAGCAAC
AGACATACAAACTAAAGAATTACAAAAACAAATTACAAAAATTCAAAATTTTCGGGTTTATTACAGGGAC
AGCAGAGATCCACTTTGGCGCCGGCTCGAGGGGGCCCGGGTGCAAAGATGGATAAAGTTTTAAACAGAGA
GGAATCTTTGCAGCTAATGGACCTTCTAGGTCTTGAAAGGAGTGGGAATTGGCTCCGGTGCCCGTCAGTG
GGCAGAGCGC
